>Addgene plasmid #156403 | JDW 742 (pDONR221-EGFP-KRAS4B-G12V) | addgene full sequence | sequence record 308696 | Addgene NGS Result
GCTTAGTTTGATGCCTGGCAGTTTATGGCGGGCGTCCTGCCCGCCACCCTCCGGGCCGTTGCTTCACAAC
GTTCAAATCCGCTCCCGGCGGATTTGTCCTACTCAGGAGAGCGTTCACCGACAAACAACAGATAAAACGA
AAGGCCCAGTCTTCCGACTGAGCCTTTCGTTTTATTTGATGCCTGGCAGTTCCCTACTCTCGCGTTAACG
CTAGCATGGATGTTTTCCCAGTCACGACGTTGTAAAACGACGGCCAGTCTTAAGCTCGGGCCCCAAATAA
TGATTTTATTTTGACTGATAGTGACCTGTTCGTTGCAACAAATTGATGAGCAATGCTTTTTTATAATGCC
AACTTTGTACAAAAAAGCAGGCTAAGCCACCATGGTGAGCAAGGGCGAGGAGCTGTTCACCGGGGTGGTG
CCCATCCTGGTCGAGCTGGACGGCGACGTAAACGGCCACAAGTTCAGCGTGTCCGGCGAGGGCGAGGGCG
ATGCCACCTACGGCAAGCTGACCCTGAAGTTCATCTGCACCACCGGCAAGCTGCCCGTGCCCTGGCCCAC
CCTCGTGACCACCCTGACCTACGGCGTGCAGTGCTTCAGCCGCTACCCCGACCACATGAAGCAGCACGAC
TTCTTCAAGTCCGCCATGCCCGAAGGCTACGTCCAGGAGCGCACCATCTTCTTCAAGGACGACGGCAACT
ACAAGACCCGCGCCGAGGTGAAGTTCGAGGGCGACACCCTGGTGAACCGCATCGAGCTGAAGGGCATCGA
CTTCAAGGAGGACGGCAACATCCTGGGGCACAAGCTGGAGTACAACTACAACAGCCACAACGTCTATATC
ATGGCCGACAAGCAGAAGAACGGCATCAAGGTGAACTTCAAGATCCGCCACAACATCGAGGACGGCAGCG
TGCAGCTCGCCGACCACTACCAGCAGAACACCCCCATCGGCGACGGCCCCGTGCTGCTGCCCGACAACCA
CTACCTGAGCACCCAGTCCGCCCTGAGCAAAGACCCCAACGAGAAGCGCGATCACATGGTCCTGCTGGAG
TTCGTGACCGCCGCCGGGATCACTCTCGGCATGGACGAGCTGTACAAGTACTCAGATCTCGAGCTCAAGC
TTATGACTGAATATAAACTTGTGGTAGTTGGAGCTGTTGGCGTAGGCAAGAGTGCCTTGACGATACAGCT
AATTCAGAATCATTTTGTGGACGAATATGATCCAACAATAGAGGATTCCTACAGGAAGCAAGTAGTAATT
GATGGAGAAACCTGTCTCTTGGATATTCTCGACACAGCAGGTCAAGAGGAGTACAGTGCAATGAGGGACC
AGTACATGAGGACTGGGGAGGGCTTTCTTTGTGTATTTGCCATAAATAATACTAAATCATTTGAAGATAT
TCACCATTATAGAGAACAAATTAAAAGAGTTAAGGACTCTGAAGATGTACCTATGGTCCTAGTAGGAAAT
AAATGTGATTTGCCTTCCAGAACAGTAGACACAAAACAGGCTCAGGACTTAGCAAGAAGTTATGGAATTC
CTTTTATTGAAACATCAGCAAAGACAAGACAGGGTGTTGATGATGCCTTCTATACATTAGTTCGAGAAAT
TCGAAAACATAAAGAAAAGATGAGCAAAGATGGTAAAAAGAAGAAAAAGAAGTCAAAGACAAAGTGTGTA
ATTATGTAAGACCCAGCTTTCTTGTACAAAGTTGGCATTATAAGAAAGCATTGCTTATCAATTTGTTGCA
ACGAACAGGTCACTATCAGTCAAAATAAAATCATTATTTGCCATCCAGCTGATATCCCCTATAGTGAGTC
GTATTACATGGTCATAGCTGTTTCCTGGCAGCTCTGGCCCGTGTCTCAAAATCTCTGATGTTACATTGCA
CAAGATAAAAATATATCATCATGAACAATAAAACTGTCTGCTTACATAAACAGTAATACAAGGGGTGTTA
TGAGCCATATTCAACGGGAAACGTCGAGGCCGCGATTAAATTCCAACATGGATGCTGATTTATATGGGTA
TAAATGGGCTCGCGATAATGTCGGGCAATCAGGTGCGACAATCTATCGCTTGTATGGGAAGCCCGATGCG
CCAGAGTTGTTTCTGAAACATGGCAAAGGTAGCGTTGCCAATGATGTTACAGATGAGATGGTCAGACTAA
ACTGGCTGACGGAATTTATGCCTCTTCCGACCATCAAGCATTTTATCCGTACTCCTGATGATGCATGGTT
ACTCACCACTGCGATCCCCGGAAAAACAGCATTCCAGGTATTAGAAGAATATCCTGATTCAGGTGAAAAT
ATTGTTGATGCGCTGGCAGTGTTCCTGCGCCGGTTGCATTCGATTCCTGTTTGTAATTGTCCTTTTAACA
GCGATCGCGTATTTCGTCTCGCTCAGGCGCAATCACGAATGAATAACGGTTTGGTTGATGCGAGTGATTT
TGATGACGAGCGTAATGGCTGGCCTGTTGAACAAGTCTGGAAAGAAATGCATAAACTTTTGCCATTCTCA
CCGGATTCAGTCGTCACTCATGGTGATTTCTCACTTGATAACCTTATTTTTGACGAGGGGAAATTAATAG
GTTGTATTGATGTTGGACGAGTCGGAATCGCAGACCGATACCAGGATCTTGCCATCCTATGGAACTGCCT
CGGTGAGTTTTCTCCTTCATTACAGAAACGGCTTTTTCAAAAATATGGTATTGATAATCCTGATATGAAT
AAATTGCAGTTTCATTTGATGCTCGATGAGTTTTTCTAATCAGAATTGGTTAATTGGTTGTAACACTGGC
AGAGCATTACGCTGACTTGACGGGACGGCGCAAGCTCATGACCAAAATCCCTTAACGTGAGTTACGCGTC
GTTCCACTGAGCGTCAGACCCCGTAGAAAAGATCAAAGGATCTTCTTGAGATCCTTTTTTTCTGCGCGTA
ATCTGCTGCTTGCAAACAAAAAAACCACCGCTACCAGCGGTGGTTTGTTTGCCGGATCAAGAGCTACCAA
CTCTTTTTCCGAAGGTAACTGGCTTCAGCAGAGCGCAGATACCAAATACTGTTCTTCTAGTGTAGCCGTA
GTTAGGCCACCACTTCAAGAACTCTGTAGCACCGCCTACATACCTCGCTCTGCTAATCCTGTTACCAGTG
GCTGCTGCCAGTGGCGATAAGTCGTGTCTTACCGGGTTGGACTCAAGACGATAGTTACCGGATAAGGCGC
AGCGGTCGGGCTGAACGGGGGGTTCGTGCACACAGCCCAGCTTGGAGCGAACGACCTACACCGAACTGAG
ATACCTACAGCGTGAGCTATGAGAAAGCGCCACGCTTCCCGAAGGGAGAAAGGCGGACAGGTATCCGGTA
AGCGGCAGGGTCGGAACAGGAGAGCGCACGAGGGAGCTTCCAGGGGGAAACGCCTGGTATCTTTATAGTC
CTGTCGGGTTTCGCCACCTCTGACTTGAGCGTCGATTTTTGTGATGCTCGTCAGGGGGGCGGAGCCTATG
GAAAAACGCCAGCAACGCGGCCTTTTTACGGTTCCTGGCCTTTTGCTGGCCTTTTGCTCACATGTTCTTT
CCTGCGTTATCCCCTGATTCTGTGGATAACCGTATTACCGCCTTTGAGTGAGCTGATACCGCTCGCCGCA
GCCGAACGACCGAGCGCAGCGAGTCAGTGAGCGAGGAAGCGGAAGAGCGCCCAATACGCAAACCGCCTCT
CCCCGCGCGTTGGCCGATTCATTAATGCAGCTGGCACGACAGGTTTCCCGACTGGAAAGCGGGCAGTGAG
CGCAACGCAATTAATACGCGTACCGCTAGCCAGGAAGAGTTTGTAGAAACGCAAAAAGGCCATCCGTCAG
GATGGCCTTCT
Features (pLannotate 1.2.2; 12 found; start..end, strand, type, name):
    132..175     +  terminator     rrnB T1 terminator: Escherichia coli rrnB; transcription terminator T1 from the E. coli rrnB gene
    222..258     -  CDS            lacZα (fragment): LacZα fragment of β-galactosidase; lacZ fragment
    274..373     +  protein_bind   attL1: mutant version of attL; recombination site for the Gateway® LR reaction LR Clonase™
    382..1098    +  CDS            EGFP: EGFP is a basic (constitutively fluorescent) green fluorescent protein published in 1996, derived from Aequorea victoria. It is reported to be a rapidly-maturing weak dimer with moderate acid sensitivity.
   1100..1122    +  misc_feature   MCS (fragment): multiple cloning site
   1123..1689    +  CDS            K-Ras (G12V): human oncoprotein generated by the G12V mutation in the small GTPase K-Ras
   1691..1790    -  protein_bind   attL2: mutant version of attL; recombination site for the Gateway® LR reaction LR Clonase™
   1808..1826    -  promoter       T7 promoter: promoter for bacteriophage T7 RNA polymerase
   1960..2769    +  CDS            KanR: aminoglycoside phosphotransferase; aph(3')-Ia; confers resistance to kanamycin in bacteria or G418 (Geneticin®) in eukaryotes
   2916..3504    +  rep_origin     ori: high-copy-number ColE1/pMB1/pBR322/pUC origin of replication
   3687..3779    +  CDS            lacI (fragment): lac repressor; lacI; The lac repressor binds to the lac operator to inhibit transcription in E. coli. This inhibition can be relieved by adding lactose or isopropyl-β-D-thiogalactopyranoside (IPTG).
   3834..3861    -  terminator     rrnB T2 terminator: transcription terminator T2 from the E. coli rrnB gene
