[The description below was written by a language model from this plasmid's Addgene catalogue record and pLannotate feature annotations shown in this document.]
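Description:
JDW 742 (pDONR221-EGFP-KRAS4B-G12V) is a Gateway entry clone built on the pDONR221 backbone and sequenced at about 3.9 kb. It is a bacterial shuttle plasmid rather than an expression vector. It replicates in E. coli from a high-copy ColE1/pUC-type origin and is selected with kanamycin through an aminoglycoside phosphotransferase gene. rrnB T1 and T2 terminators sit upstream of the recombination cassette, where they insulate it from read-through transcription. The short lacZα and lacI fragments and the T7 promoter are backbone remnants.

The payload lies between attL1 and attL2. It is a single open reading frame in which EGFP is fused, through a short linker derived from a multiple cloning site, to the N terminus of human KRAS4B carrying the G12V substitution. This mutation is an oncogenic change that produces a constitutively active form of the small GTPase. Placing the fluorescent protein at the N terminus leaves the KRAS C terminus free, which is the region responsible for membrane targeting. The record notes that the insert ends in a stop codon, so it cannot be read through into a downstream tag. No eukaryotic promoter is present in the annotated cassette, and expression depends on the destination context.

As a "middle" entry clone, it is meant for LR Clonase recombination, including multisite assemblies in which a promoter-bearing 5′ entry element and a 3′ element are combined with it in a destination vector. The associated publication concerns endothelial gain of KRAS function and vascular malformations. This suggests the clone is used to build vectors that express a fluorescently trackable activated KRAS in chosen cell types.
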