Addgene plasmid #156403: JDW 742 (pDONR221-EGFP-KRAS4B-G12V)
Purpose: Gateway middle entry clone encoding EGFP-fused to human KRAS4B with G12V mutation, includes a stop codon
Depositing lab: Joshua Wythe. Depositing organization: Baylor College of Medicine. Publication: Somatic Gain of KRAS Function in the Endothelium is Sufficient to Cause Vascular Malformations that Require MEK but not PI3K Signaling. Fish JE, Flores-Suarez CP, Boudreau E, Herman AM, Gutierrez MC, Gustafson D, DiStefano PV, Cui M, Chen Z, Berman De Ruiz K, Schexnayder TS, Ward CS, Radovanovic I, Wythe JD. Circ Res. 2020 Jun 17. doi: 10.1161/CIRCRESAHA.119.316500. PubMed 32552404.
Backbone
  Vector backbone: pDONR221
  Backbone size w/o insert (bp): 2545
  Vector type: Gateway Cloning
Growth in bacteria
  Bacterial resistance: Kanamycin, 50 μg/mL
  Growth temperature: 37°C
  Growth strain: Stbl3
  Copy number: High Copy
Gene/Insert
  Gene/Insert name: human mutant KRAS4B-G12V
  Species: H. sapiens (human)
  Insert size (bp): 1314
  Mutation: mutant KRAS4B-G12V
  GenBank ID: NM_004985.5
  Entrez Gene: KRAS (a.k.a. 'C-K-RAS, C-K-RAS, CFC2, K-RAS2A, K-RAS2B, K-RAS4A, K-RAS4B, K-Ras, K-Ras 2, KI-RAS, KRAS1, KRAS2, NS, NS3, OES, RALD, RASK2, c-Ki-ras, c-Ki-ras2)
  Tag / fusion protein: EGFP (N terminal on insert)
  Cloning method: Gateway Cloning
  Sequencing primers: 5′ M13F; 3′ M13R
Terms and licenses: Academic/Nonprofit Terms; Industry Terms: Not Available to Industry
How to cite: JDW 742 (pDONR221-EGFP-KRAS4B-G12V) was a gift from Joshua Wythe (Addgene plasmid # 156403 ; http://n2t.net/addgene:156403 ; RRID:Addgene_156403)
